>Addgene plasmid #20495 | pWZL Neo Myr Flag GRK5 | addgene full sequence | sequence record 198939 | Addgene NGS Result
GGCATTGATTATTGACTAGTTATTAATAGTAATCAATTACGGGGTCATTAGTTCATAGCCCATATATGGA
GTTCCGCGTTACATAACTTACGGTAAATGGCCCGCCTGGCTGACCGCCCAACGACCCCCGCCCATTGACG
TCAATAATGACGTATGTTCCCATAGTAACGCCAATAGGGACTTTCCATTGACGTCAATGGGTGGAGTATT
TACGGTAAACTGCCCACTTGGCAGTACATCAAGTGTATCATATGCCAAGTCCGCCCCCTATTGACGTCAA
TGACGGTAAATGGCCCGCCTGGCATTATGCCCAGTACATGACCTTACGGGACTTTCCTACTTGGCAGTAC
ATCTACGTATTAGTCATCGCTATTACCATGGTGATGCGGTTTTGGCAGTACACCAATGGGCGTGGATAGC
GGTTTGACTCACGGGGATTTCCAAGTCTCCACCCCATTGACGTCAATGGGAGTTTGTTTTGGCACCAAAA
TCAACGGGACTTTCCAAAATGTCGTAATAACCCCGCCCCGTTGACGCAAATGGGCGGTAGGCGTGTACGG
TGGGAGGTCTATATAAGCAGAGCTGGTTTAGTGAACCGCGCCAGTCCTCCGATTGACTGAGTCGCCCGGG
TACCCGTGTATCCAATAAACCCTCTTGCAGTTGCATCCGACTTGTGGTCTCGCTGTTCCTTGGGAGGGTC
TCCTCTGAGTGATTGACTACCCGTCAGCGGGGGTCTTTCATTTGGGGGCTCGTCCGGGATCGGGAGACCC
CTGCCCAGGGACCACCGACCCACCACCGGGAGGCAAGCTGGCCAGCAACTTATCTGTGTCTGTCCGATTG
TCTAGTGTCTATGACTGATTTTATGCGCCTGCGTCGGTACTAGTTAGCTAACTAGCTCTGTATCTGGCGG
ACCCGTGGTGGAACTGACGAGTTCTGAACACCCGGCCGCAACCCTGGGAGACGTCCCAGGGACTTTGGGG
GCCGTTTTTGTGGCCCGACCTGAGGAAGGGAGTCGATGTGGAATCCGACCCCGTCAGGATATGTGGTTCT
GGTAGGAGACGAGAACCTAAAACAGTTCCCGCCTCCGTCTGAATTTTTGCTTTCGGTTTGGAACCGAAGC
CGCGCGTCTTGTCTGCTGCAGCGCTGCAGCATCGTTCTGTGTTGTCTCTGTCTGACTGTGTTTCTGTATT
TGTCTGAAAATTAGGGCCAGACTGTTACCACTCCCTTAAGTTTGACCTTAGGTCACTGGAAAGATGTCGA
GCGGATCGCTCACAACCAGTCGGTAGATGTCAAGAAGAGACGTTGGGTTACCTTCTGCTCTGCAGAATGG
CCAACCTTTAACGTCGGATGGCCGCGAGACGGCACCTTTAACCGAGACCTCATCACCCAGGTTAAGATCA
AGGTCTTTTCACCTGGCCCGCATGGACACCCAGACCAGGTCCCCTACATCGTGACCTGGGAAGCCTTGGC
TTTTGACCCCCCTCCCTGGGTCAAGCCCTTTGTACACCCTAAGCCTCCGCCTCCTCTTCCTCCATCCGCC
CCGTCTCTCCCCCTTGAACCTCCTCGTTCGACCCCGCCTCGATCCTCCCTTTATCCAGCCCTCACTCCTT
CTCTAGGCGCCGGCCGGATCCAGAATTCGCCACCATGGGGTCTTCAAAATCTAAACCAAAGGACCCCAGC
CAGCGCCGGCGCAGGATCCGAGGTTACCTTGACTACAAAGACGATGACGACAAGCAATTGACAAGTTTGT
ACAAAAAAGTTGGCATGGAGCTGGAAAACATCGTGGCCAACACGGTCTTGCTGAAAGCCAGGGAAGGGGG
CGGAGGAAAGCGCAAAGGGAAAAGCAAGAAGTGGAAAGAAATCCTGAAGTTCCCTCACATTAGCCAGTGT
GAAGACCTCCGAAGGACCATAGACAGAGATTACTGCAGTTTATGTGACAAGCAGCCAATCGGGAGGCTGC
TTTTCCGGCAGTTTTGTGAAACCAGGCCTGGGCTGGAGTGTTACATTCAGTTCCTGGACTCCGTGGCAGA
ATATGAAGTTACTCCAGATGAAAAACTGGGAGAGAAAGGGAAGGAAATTATGACCAAGTACCTCACCCCA
AAGTCCCCTGTTTTCATAGCCCAAGTTGGCCAAGACCTGGTCTCCCAGACGGAGGAGAAGCTCCTACAGA
AGCCGTGCAAAGAACTCTTTTCTGCCTGTGCACAGTCTGTCCACGAGTACCTGAGGGGAGAACCATTCCA
CGAATATCTGGACAGCATGTTTTTTGACCGCTTTCTCCAGTGGAAGTGGTTGGAAAGGCAACCGGTGACC
AAAAACACTTTCAGGCAGTATCGAGTGCTAGGAAAAGGGGGCTTCGGGGAGGTCTGTGCCTGCCAGGTTC
GGGCCACGGGTAAAATGTATGCCTGCAAGCGCTTGGAGAAGAAGAGGATCAAAAAGAGGAAAGGGGAGTC
CATGGCCCTCAATGAGAAGCAGATCCTCGAGAAGGTCAACAGTCAGTTTGTGGTCAACCTGGCCTATGCC
TACGAGACCAAGGATGCACTGTGCTTGGTCCTGACCATCATGAATGGGGGTGACCTGAAGTTCCACATCT
ACAACATGGGCAACCCTGGCTTCGAGGAGGAGCGGGCCTTGTTTTATGCGGCAGAGATCCTCTGCGGCTT
AGAAGACCTCCACCGTGAGAACACCGTCTACCGAGATCTGAAACCTGAAAACATCCTGTTAGATGATTAT
GGCCACATTAGGATCTCAGACCTGGGCTTGGCTGTGAAGATCCCCGAGGGAGACCTGATCCGCGGCCGGG
TGGGCACTGTTGGCTACATGGCTCCAGAGGTCCTGAACAACCAGAGGTACGGCCTGAGCCCCGACTACTG
GGGCCTTGGCTGCCTCATCTATGAGATGATCGAGGGCCAGTCGCCGTTCCGCGGCCGCAAGGAGAAGGTG
AAGCGGGAGGAGGTGGACCGCCGGGTCCTGGAGACGGAGGAGGTGTACTCCCACAAGTTCTCCGAGGAGG
CCAAGTCCATCTGCAAGATGCTGCTCACGAAAGATGCGAAGCAGAGGCTGGGCTGCCAGGAGGAGGGGGC
TGCAGAGGTCAAGAGACACCCCTTCTTCAGGAACATGAACTTCAAGCGCTTAGAAGCCGGGATGTTGGAC
CCTCCCTTCGTTCCAGACCCCCGCGCTGTGTACTGTAAGGACGTGCTGGACATCGAGCAGTTCTCCACTG
TGAAGGGCGTCAATCTGGACCACACAGACGACGACTTCTACTCCAAGTTCTCCACGGGCTCTGTGTCCAT
CCCATGGCAAAACGAGATGATAGAAACAGAATGCTTTAAGGAGCTGAACGTGTTTGGACCTAATGGTACC
CTCCCGCCAGATCTGAACAGAAACCACCCTCCGGAACCGCCCAAGAAAGGGCTGCTCCAGAGACTCTTCA
AGCGGCAGCATCAGAACAATTCCAAGAGTTCGCCCAGCTCCAAGACCAGTTTTAACCACCACATAAACTC
AAACCATGTCAGCTCGAACTCCACCGGAAGCAGCTTGCCAACTTTCTTGTACAAAGTGGTTTGATCTAGT
CGACCAATTCCGGTTATTTTCCACCATATTGCCGTCTTTTGGCAATGTGAGGGCCCGGAAACCTGGCCCT
GTCTTCTTGACGAGCATTCCTAGGGGTCTTTCCCCTCTCGCCAAAGGAATGCAAGGTCTGTTGAATGTCG
TGAAGGAAGCAGTTCCTCTGGAAGCTTCTTGAAGACAAACAACGTCTGTAGCGACCCTTTGCAGGCAGCG
GAACCCCCCACCTGGCGACAGGTGCCTCTGCGGCCAAAAGCCACGTGTATAAGATACACCTGCAAAGGCG
GCACAACCCCAGTGCCACGTTGTGAGTTGGATAGTTGTGGAAAGAGTCAAATGGCTCTCCTCAAGCGTAT
TCAACAAGGGGCTGAAGGATGCCCAGAAGGTACCCCATTGTATGGGATCTGATCTGGGGCCTCGGTGCAC
ATGCTTTACATGTGTTTAGTCGAGGTTAAAAAACGTCTAGGCCCCCCGAACCACGGGGACGTGGTTTTCC
TTTGAAAAACACGATGATAATACCATGATTGAACAAGATGGATTGCACGCAGGTTCTCCGGCCGCTTGGG
TGGAGAGGCTATTCGGCTATGACTGGGCACAACAGACAATCGGCTGCTCTGATGCCGCCGTGTTCCGGCT
GTCAGCGCAGGGGCGCCCGGTTCTTTTTGTCAAGACCGACCTGTCCGGTGCCCTGAATGAACTGCAGGAC
GAGGCAGCGCGGCTATCGTGGCTGGCCACGACGGGCGTTCCTTGCGCAGCTGTGCTCGACGTTGTCACTG
AAGCGGGAAGGGACTGGCTGCTATTGGGCGAAGTGCCGGGGCAGGATCTCCTGTCATCTCACCTTGCTCC
TGCCGAGAAAGTATCCATCATGGCTGATGCAATGCGGCGGCTGCATACGCTTGATCCGGCTACCTGCCCA
TTCGACCACCAAGCGAAACATCGCATCGAGCGAGCACGTACTCGGATGGAAGCCGGTCTTGTCGATCAGG
ATGATCTGGACGAAGAGCATCAGGGGCTCGCGCCAGCCGAACTGTTCGCCAGGCTCAAGGCGCGCATGCC
CGACGGCGAGGATCTCGTCGTGACCCATGGCGATGCCTGCTTGCCGAATATCATGGTGGAAAATGGCCGC
TTTTCTGGATTCATCGACTGTGGCCGGCTGGGTGTGGCGGACCGCTATCAGGACATAGCGTTGGCTACCC
GTGATATTGCTGAAGAGCTTGGCGGCGAATGGGCTGACCGCTTCCTCGTGCTTTACGGTATCGCCGCTCC
CGATTCGCAGCGCATCGCCTTCTATCGCCTTCTTGACGAGTTCTTCTGAGCGGGACTCTGGGGTTCGCAT
CGATAAAATAAAAGATTTTATTTAGTCTCCAGAAAAAGGGGGGAATGAAAGACCCCACCTGTAGGTTTGG
CAAGCTAGCTTAAGTAACGCCATTTTGCAAGGCATGGAAAAATACATAACTGAGAATAGAGAAGTTCAGA
TCAAGGTCAGGAACAGATGGAACAGCTGAATATGGGCCAAACAGGATATCTGTGGTAAGCAGTTCCTGCC
CCGGCTCAGGGCCAAGAACAGATGGAACAGCTGAATATGGGCCAAACAGGATATCTGTGGTAAGCAGTTC
CTGCCCCGGCTCAGGGCCAAGAACAGATGGTCCCCAGATGCGGTCCAGCCCTCAGCAGTTTCTAGAGAAC
CATCAGATGTTTCCAGGGTGCCCCAAGGACCTGAAATGACCCTGTGCCTTATTTGAACTAACCAATCAGT
TCGCTTCTCGCTTCTGTTCGCGCGCTTCTGCTCCCCGAGCTCAATAAAAGAGCCCACAACCCCTCACTCG
GGGCGCCAGTCCTCCGATTGACTGAGTCGCCCGGGTACCCGTGTATCCAATAAACCCTCTTGCAGTTGCA
TCCGACTTGTGGTCTCGCTGTTCCTTGGGAGGGTCTCCTCTGAGTGATTGACTACCCGTCAGCGGGGGTC
TTTCACAGGCCAGTGGGGCCGCACTTTTCGGGGAAATGTGCGCGGAACCCCTATTTGTTTATTTTTCTAA
ATACATTCAAATATGTATCCGCTCATGAGACAATAACCCTGATAAATGCTTCAATAATATTGAAAAAGGA
AGAGTATGAGTATTCAACATTTCCGTGTCGCCCTTATTCCCTTTTTTGCGGCATTTTGCCTTCCTGTTTT
TGCTCACCCAGAAACGCTGGTGAAAGTAAAAGATGCTGAAGATCAGTTGGGTGCACGAGTGGGTTACATC
GAACTGGATCTCAACAGCGGTAAGATCCTTGAGAGTTTTCGCCCCGAAGAACGTTTTCCAATGATGAGCA
CTTTTAAAGTTCTGCTATGTGGCGCGGTATTATCCCGTATTGACGCCGGGCAAGAGCAACTCGGTCGCCG
CATACACTATTCTCAGAATGACTTGGTTGAGTACTCACCAGTCACAGAAAAGCATCTTACGGATGGCATG
ACAGTAAGAGAATTATGCAGTGCTGCCATAACCATGAGTGATAACACTGCGGCCAACTTACTTCTGACAA
CGATCGGAGGACCGAAGGAGCTAACCGCTTTTTTGCACAACATGGGGGATCATGTAACTCGCCTTGATCG
TTGGGAACCGGAGCTGAATGAAGCCATACCAAACGACGAGCGTGACACCACGATGCCTGTAGCAATGGCA
ACAACGTTGCGCAAACTATTAACTGGCGAACTACTTACTCTAGCTTCCCGGCAACAATTAATAGACTGGA
TGGAGGCGGATAAAGTTGCAGGACCACTTCTGCGCTCGGCCCTTCCGGCTGGCTGGTTTATTGCTGATAA
ATCTGGAGCCGGTGAGCGTGGGTCTCGCGGTATCATTGCAGCACTGGGGCCAGATGGTAAGCCCTCCCGT
ATCGTAGTTATCTACACGACGGGGAGTCAGGCAACTATGGATGAACGAAATAGACAGATCGCTGAGATAG
GTGCCTCACTGATTAAGCATTGGTAACTGTCAGACCAAGTTTACTCATATATACTTTAGATTGATTTGCG
GCCGCGAAAAGGACAAGCAGCGAAAATTCACGCCCCCTTGGGAGGTGGCGGCATATGCAAAGGATAGCAC
TCCCACTCTACTACTGGGTATCATATGCTGACTGTATATGCATGAGGATAGCATATGCTACCCGGATACA
GATTAGGATAGCATATACTACCCAGATATAGATTAGGATAGCATATGCTACCCAGATATAGATTAGGATA
GCCTATGCTACCCAGATATAAATTAGGATAGCATATACTACCCAGATATAGATTAGGATAGCATATGCTA
CCCAGATATAGATTAGGATAGCCTATGCTACCCAGATATAGATTAGGATAGCATATGCTATCCAGATATT
TGGGTAGTATATGCTACCCATGGCAACATTAGCCCACCGTGCTCTCAGCGACCTCGTGAATATGAGGACC
AACAACCCTGTGCTTGGCGCTCAGGCGCAAGTGTGTGTAATTTGTCCTCCAGATCGCAGCAATCGCGCCC
CTATCTTGGCCCGCCCACCTACTTATGCAGGTATTCCCCGGGGTGCCATTAGTGGTTTTGTGGGCAAGTG
GTTTGACCGCAGTGGTTAGCGGGGTTACAATCAGCCAAGTTATTACACCCTTATTTTACAGTCCAAAACC
GCAGGGCGGCGTGTGGGGGCTGACGCGTGCCCCCACTCCACAATTTCAAAAAAAAGAGTGGCCACTTGTC
TTTGTTTATGGGCCCCATTGGCGTGGAGCCCCGTTTAATTTTCGGGGGTGTTAGAGACAACCAGTGGAGT
CCGCTGCTGTCGGCGTCCACTCTCTTTCCCCTTGTTACAAATAGAGTGTAACAACATGGTTCACCTGTCT
TGGTCCCTGCCTGGGACACATCTTAATAACCCCAGTATCATATTGCACTAGGATTATGTGTTGCCCATAG
CCATAAATTCGTGTGAGATGGACATCCAGTCTTTACGGCTTGTCCCCACCCCATGGATTTCTATTGTTAA
AGATATTCAGAATGTTTCATTCCTACACTAGTATTTATTGCCCAAGGGGTTTGTGAGGGTTATATTGGTG
TCATAGCACAATGCCACCACTGAACCCCCCGTCCAAATTTTATTCTGGGGGCGTCACCTGAAACCTTGTT
TTCGAGCACCTCACATACACCTTACTGTTCACAACTCAGCAGTTATTCTATTAGCTAAACGAAGGAGAAT
GAAGAAGCAGGCGAAGATTCAGGAGAGTTCACTGCCCGCTCCTTGATCTTCAGCCACTGCCCTTGTGACT
AAAATGGTTCACTACCCTCGTGGAATCCTGACCCCATGTAAATAAAACCGTGACAGCTCATGGGGTGGGA
GATATCGCTGTTCCTTAGGACCCTTTTACTAACCCTAATTCGATAGCATATGCTTCCCGTTGGGTAACAT
ATGCTATTGAATTAGGGTTAGTCTGGATAGTATATACTACTACCCGGGAAGCATATGCTACCCGTTTAGG
GTTAACAAGGGGGCCTTATAAACACTATTGCTAATGCCCTCTTGAGGGTCCGCTTATCGGTAGCTACACA
GGCCCCTCTGATTGACGTTGGTGTAGCCTCCCGTAGTCTTCCTGGGCCCCTGGGAGGTACATGTCGGCCG
CAAAAGGATCTAGGTGAAGATCCTTTTTGATAATCTCATGACCAAAATCCCTTAACGTGAGTTTTCGTTC
CACTGAGCGTCAGACCCCGTAGAAAAGATCAAAGGATCTTCTTGAGATCCTTTTTTTCTGCGCGTAATCT
GCTGCTTGCAAACAAAAAAACCACCGCTACCAGCGGTGGTTTGTTTGCCGGATCAAGAGCTACCAACTCT
TTTTCCGAAGGTAACTGGCTTCAGCAGAGCGCAGATACCAAATACTGTTCTTCTAGTGTAGCCGTAGTTA
GGCCACCACTTCAAGAACTCTGTAGCACCGCCTACATACCTCGCTCTGCTAATCCTGTTACCAGTGGCTG
CTGCCAGTGGCGATAAGTCGTGTCTTACCGGGTTGGACTCAAGACGATAGTTACCGGATAAGGCGCAGCG
GTCGGGCTGAACGGGGGGTTCGTGCACACAGCCCAGCTTGGAGCGAACGACCTACACCGAACTGAGATAC
CTACAGCGTGAGCTATGAGAAAGCGCCACGCTTCCCGAAGGGAGAAAGGCGGACAGGTATCCGGTAAGCG
GCAGGGTCGGAACAGGAGAGCGCACGAGGGAGCTTCCAGGGGGAAACGCCTGGTATCTTTATAGTCCTGT
CGGGTTTCGCCACCTCTGACTTGAGCGTCGATTTTTGTGATGCTCGTCAGGGGGGCGGAGCCTATGGAAA
AACGCCAGCAACGCGGCCTTTTTACGGTTCCTGGCCTTTTGCTGGCCTTTTGCTCACATGTTCTTTCCTG
CGTTATCCCCTGATTCTGTGGATAACCGTATTACCGCCTTTGAGTGAGCTGATACCGCTCGCCGCAGCCG
AACGACCGAGCGCAGCGAGTCAGTGAGCGAGGAAGCGGAAGAGCGCCCAATACGCAAACCGCCTCTCCCC
GCGCGTTGGCCGATTCATTAATGCAACTATGGTTGGCGCGTTGTAAACGTTAATATTTTGTTAAAATTCG
CGTTAAATTTTTGTTAAATCAGCTCATTTTTTAACCAATAGACCGAAATCGGCAAAATCCCTTATAAATC
AAAAGAATAGCCCGAGATAGAGT
[37 nt withheld, positions 9264-9300]
AAAGAACGTGGACTCCAACGTCAAAGG
[141 nt withheld, positions 9328-9468]
G
[46 nt withheld, positions 9470-9515]
A
[76 nt withheld, positions 9517-9592]
CCGATCTTCAATATTGGCCATTAGCCATATTATTCATTGGTTATATAGCATAAATCAATATTGGCTATTG
GCCATTGCATACGTTGTATCTATATCATAATATGTACATTTATATTGGCTCATGTCCAATATGACCGCCA
TGTT
Features (pLannotate 1.2.2; 19 found; start..end, strand, type, name):
      3..380     +  enhancer       CMV enhancer: human cytomegalovirus immediate early enhancer
    382..581     +  promoter       CMV promoter: human cytomegalovirus (CMV) immediate early promoter
    598..742     +  LTR            3' LTR (ΔU3) (fragment): self-inactivating 3' long terminal repeat (LTR) from Moloney murine leukemia virus
    864..1138    +  misc_feature   MESV Ψ (fragment): packaging signal of murine embryonic stem cell virus
   1205..1621    +  CDS            gag (truncated): truncated Moloney murine leukemia virus (MMLV) gag gene lacking the start codon
   1669..1686    +  CDS            myr (fragment): N-myristoylation signal from Src kinase (Pellman et al., 1985; Kaplan et al., 1988)
   1742..1759    +  protein_bind   attB1 (fragment): mutant version of attB; core recombination site for the Gateway® BP reaction BP Clonase™
   1765..3534    +  CDS            GRK5: GRK5_HUMAN - Also known as GPRK5. Experimental evidence at protein level: Swiss-Prot protein existence level 1. Serine/threonine kinase that phosphorylates preferentially the activated forms of a variety of G-protein-coupled receptors (GPCRs). Such receptor phosphorylation initiates beta-arrestin-mediated receptor desensitization, internalization, and signaling events leading to their down-regulation. Phosphorylates a variety of GPCRs, including adrenergic receptors, muscarinic acetylcholine receptors (more specifically Gi-coupled M2/M4 subtypes), dopamine receptors and opioid receptors. In ad
   3542..3559    -  protein_bind   attB2 (fragment): mutant version of attB; core recombination site for the Gateway® BP reaction BP Clonase™
   3619..4080    +  misc_feature   IRES: internal ribosome entry site (IRES) of the encephalomyocarditis virus (EMCV)
   4085..4876    +  CDS            neo: KKA2_KLEPN - Also known as kan, nptII. Experimental evidence at protein level: Swiss-Prot protein existence level 1. Resistance to kanamycin, neomycin, paromomycin, ribostamycin, butirosin and gentamicin B. From Klebsiella pneumoniae.
   4944..5065    +  LTR            3' LTR (ΔU3) (fragment): self-inactivating 3' long terminal repeat (LTR) from Moloney murine leukemia virus
   5066..5535    +  LTR            LTR: long terminal repeat from Moloney murine leukemia virus
   5571..5675    +  promoter       AmpR promoter: bla
   5676..6536    +  CDS            AmpR: β-lactamase; bla; confers resistance to ampicillin, carbenicillin, and related antibiotics
   6695..8046    +  rep_origin     oriP (fragment): Epstein-Barr virus oriP replication origin (Yates et al., 2000)
   8302..8890    +  rep_origin     ori: high-copy-number ColE1/pMB1/pBR322/pUC origin of replication
   9073..9125    +  CDS            lacI (fragment): lac repressor; lacI; The lac repressor binds to the lac operator to inhibit transcription in E. coli. This inhibition can be relieved by adding lactose or isopropyl-β-D-thiogalactopyranoside (IPTG).
   9141..9592    -  rep_origin     M13 ori (sequence partly withheld): M13 bacteriophage origin of replication; arrow indicates direction of (+) strand synthesis
