[The description below was written by a language model from this plasmid's Addgene catalogue record and pLannotate feature annotations shown in this document.]
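Description:
pWZL Neo Myr Flag GRK5 is a Moloney murine leukemia virus-based retroviral vector for expressing human GRK5 (G protein-coupled receptor kinase 5) in mammalian cells. It was made by Gateway LR recombination of a GRK5 ORF from an entry clone into the pWZL-Neo-Myr-Flag-DEST destination vector. The annotated sequence (about 9.7 kb) shows a CMV enhancer/promoter fused to partial LTR sequence at the 5' end, an arrangement that typically drives production of the viral genomic RNA in packaging cells. This is followed by a packaging signal with a truncated gag segment that lacks its start codon. Downstream lies a Src-derived N-myristoylation signal, then the GRK5 coding sequence flanked by attB1 and attB2 recombination scars. The catalogue also lists an N-terminal Flag tag from the backbone, although the feature table does not annotate it separately. An EMCV IRES links the kinase ORF to a neomycin phosphotransferase gene, so both are translated from one transcript and transduced cells can be selected with G418. MMLV LTR sequence closes the provirus.

In bacteria the plasmid is maintained by a high-copy ColE1/pUC-type origin and ampicillin resistance, and the depositor recommends a recombination-deficient strain because of the repeated LTRs. The backbone also carries an M13 phage origin, a fragment of the Epstein-Barr virus oriP, and a small lacI remnant.

The myristoylation signal targets the fusion protein to membranes, a common strategy for promoting kinase activation, while Flag allows detection or immunoprecipitation. The construct belongs to a myristoylated kinase ORF library associated with a study using integrative genomic approaches to identify breast cancer oncogenes. The depositor notes that the gene identity was verified but that the clone was not fully sequenced for minor mutations.
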