Addgene plasmid #20495: pWZL Neo Myr Flag GRK5
Depositing lab: William Hahn & Jean Zhao. Depositing organization: Dana-Farber Cancer Institute. Publication: Integrative Genomic Approaches Identify IKBKE as a Breast Cancer Oncogene (Kinase Library Clones). Boehm JS, Zhao JJ, Yao J, Kim SY, Firestein R, Dunn IF, Sjostrom SK, Garraway LA, Weremowicz S, Richardson AL, Greulich H, Stewart CJ, Mulvey LA, Shen RR, Ambrogio L, Hirozane-Kishikawa T, Hill DE, Vidal M, Meyerson M, Grenier JK, Hinkle G, Root DE, Roberts TM, Lander ES, Polyak K, Hahn WC. Cell. 2007 Jun 15. 129(6):1065-1079. 10.1016/j.cell.2007.03.052 PubMed 17574021.
Backbone
  Vector backbone: pWZL-Neo-Myr-Flag-DEST
  Backbone manufacturer: William Hahn Lab (available at Addgene, #15300)
  Vector type: Mammalian Expression, Retroviral
  Selectable markers: Neomycin (select with G418)
Growth in bacteria
  Bacterial resistance: Ampicillin, 100 μg/mL
  Growth temperature: 37°C
  Growth strain: Stbl3
  Growth instructions: Stbl3 cells to prevent recombination.
  Copy number: Unknown
Gene/Insert
  Gene/Insert name: GRK5 (alt name: G protein-coupled receptor kinase 5)
  Species: H. sapiens (human)
  GenBank ID: NM_005308
  Entrez Gene: GRK5 (a.k.a. FP2025, GPRK5)
  Tag / fusion protein: Myr (N terminal on backbone); Flag (N terminal on backbone)
  Cloning method: Gateway Cloning
  Sequencing primers: 5′ pWZL-Fwd (GAA CCT CCT CGT TCG ACC); 3′ pWZL-Rev (TTC CGG GCC CTC ACA TTG)
Resource information
  A portion of this plasmid was derived from a plasmid made by: 2-H6
Terms and licenses: Academic/Nonprofit Terms; Industry Terms: Not Available to Industry
Depositor comments: ORFs were cloned into Gateway compatible pEntry vectors. An LR recombination reaction was performed to move the ORF to pWZL-Neo-Myr-Flag DEST such that the ORF would have 5' myristoylation and flag tags. This plasmid is part of a kinase library, and the gene has been verified, but has not been fully sequenced for minor mutations. Please see the following link for plasmids from this article that are not part of the kinase library http://www.addgene.org/pubmed/17574021
How to cite: pWZL Neo Myr Flag GRK5 was a gift from William Hahn & Jean Zhao (Addgene plasmid # 20495 ; http://n2t.net/addgene:20495 ; RRID:Addgene_20495)
