>Addgene plasmid #20495 | pWZL Neo Myr Flag GRK5 | addgene partial sequence | sequence record 26318 | 20495 with pWZL-Fwd
CTCCTTCTCTAGGCGCCGGCCGGATCCAGAATTCGCCACCATGGGGTCTTCAAAATCTAAACCAAAGGAC
CCCAGCCAGCGCCGGCGCAGGATCCGAGGTTACCTTGACTACAAAGACGATGACGACAAGCAATTGACAA
GTTTGTACAAAAAAGTTGGCATGGAGCTGGAAAACATCGTGGCCAACACGGTCTTGCTGAAAGCCAGGGA
AGGGGGCGGAGGAAAGCGCAAAGGGAAAAGCAAGAAGTGGAAAGAAATCCTGAAGTTCCCTCACATTAGC
CAGTGTGAAGACCTCCGAAGGACCATAGACAGAGATTACTGCAGTTTATGTGACAAGCAGCCAATCGGGA
GGCTGCTTTTCCGGCAGTTTTGTGAAACCAGGCCTGGGCTGGAGTGTTACATTCAGTTCCTGGACTCCGT
GGCAGAATATGAAGTTACTCCAGATGAAAAACTGGGAGAGAAAGGGAAGGAAATTATGACCAAGTACCTC
ACCCCAAAGTCCCCTGTTTTCATAGCCCAAGTTGGCCAAGACCTGGTCTCCCAGACGGAGGAGAAGCTCC
TACAGAAGCCGTGCAAAGAACTCTTTTCTGCCTGTGCACAGTCTGTCCACGAGTACCTGAGGGGAGAACC
ATTCCACGAATATCTGGACAGCATGTTTTTTGACCGCTTTCTCCAGTGGAAGTGGTTGGAAAGGCAACCG
GTGACCAAAAACACTTTC
